>Addgene plasmid #137713 | gRNA telo/GFP | addgene full sequence | sequence record 272438 | Addgene NGS Result
CTG
[124 nt withheld, positions 4-127]
C
[91 nt withheld, positions 129-219]
A
[49 nt withheld, positions 221-269]
CCTTTGACGTTGGAGTCCACGTTCTTT
[37 nt withheld, positions 297-333]
ACCCTATCTCGGTCTATTCTTTTGATTTATAAGGGATTTTGCCGATTTCGGCCTATTGGTTAAAAAATGA
GCTGATTTAACAAAAATTTAACGCGAATTTTAACAAAATATTAACGCTTACAATTTCCATTCGCCATTCA
GGCTGCGCAACTGTTGGGAAGGGCGATCGGTGCGGGCCTCTTCGCTATTACGCCAGCTGGCGAAAGGGGG
ATGTGCTGCAAGGCGATTAAGTTGGGTAACGCCAGGGTTTTCCCAGTCACGACGTTGTAAAACGACGGCC
AGTGAGCGCGCAGAGAGGGAGTGGCCAACTCCATCACTAGGGGTTCCTCAGATCTGATATCGTCGACCAA
TTCTCATGTTTGACAGCTTATCATCGCAGATCCGTATGGTGCACTCTCAGTACAATCTGCTCTGATGCCG
CATAGTTAAGCCAGTATCTGCTCCCTGCTTGTGTGTTGGAGGTCGCTGAGTAGTGCGCGAGCAAAATTTA
AGCTACAACAAGGCAAGGCTTGACCGACAATTGCATGAAGAATCTGCTTAGGGTTAGGCGTTTTGCGCTG
CTTCGCGATGTACGGGCCAGATATACGCGTATCTGAGGGGACTAGGGTGTGTTTAGGCGAAAAGCGGGGC
TTCGGTTGTACGCGGTTAGGAGTCCCCTCAGGATATAGTAGTTTCGCTTTTGCATAGGGAGGGGGAAATG
TAGTCTTATGCAATACTCTTGTAGTCTTGCAACATGGTAACGATGAGTTAGCAACATGCCTTACAAGGAG
AGAAAAAGCACCGTGCATGCCGATTGGTGGAAGTAAGGTGGTACGATCGTGCCTTATTAGGAAGGCAACA
GACGGGTCTGACATGGATTGGACGAACCACTGAATTCCGCATTGCAGAGATATTGTATTTAAGTGCCTAG
CTCGATACAATAAACGCCATTTGACCATTCACCACATTGGTGTGCACCTCCAAGCTGGGTACCGCGGGCC
CGGGATCCACCGGTCGCCACCATGGTGAGCAAGGGCGAGGAGCTGTTCACCGGGGTGGTGCCCATCCTGG
TCGAGCTGGACGGCGACGTAAACGGCCACAAGTTCAGCGTGTCCGGCGAGGGCGAGGGCGATGCCACCTA
CGGCAAGCTGACCCTGAAGTTCATCTGCACCACCGGCAAGCTGCCCGTGCCCTGGCCCACCCTCGTGACC
ACCCTGACCTACGGCGTGCAGTGCTTCAGCCGCTACCCCGACCACATGAAGCAGCACGACTTCTTCAAGT
CCGCCATGCCCGAAGGCTACGTCCAGGAGCGCACCATCTTCTTCAAGGACGACGGCAACTACAAGACCCG
CGCCGAGGTGAAGTTCGAGGGCGACACCCTGGTGAACCGCATCGAGCTGAAGGGCATCGACTTCAAGGAG
GACGGCAACATCCTGGGGCACAAGCTGGAGTACAACTACAACAGCCACAACGTCTATATCATGGCCGACA
AGCAGAAGAACGGCATCAAGGTGAACTTCAAGATCCGCCACAACATCGAGGACGGCAGCGTGCAGCTCGC
CGACCACTACCAGCAGAACACCCCCATCGGCGACGGCCCCGTGCTGCTGCCCGACAACCACTACCTGAGC
ACCCAGTCCGCCCTGAGCAAAGACCCCAACGAGAAGCGCGATCACATGGTCCTGCTGGAGTTCGTGACCG
CCGCCGGGATCACTCTCGGCATGGACGAGCTGTACAAGTAAAGGCTAGCAATAAAGGATCGTTTATTTTC
ATTGGAAGCGTGTGTTGGTTTTTTGATCACTCGAGGCGGCCGCAAAAAAAGCACCGACTCGGTGCCACTT
TTTCAAGTTGATAACGGACTAGCCTTATTTAAACTTGCTATGCTGTTTCCAGCATAGCTCTTAAACAACC
CTAACCCTAACCCTAACGGTGTTTCGTCCTTTCCACAAGATATATAAAGCCAAGAAATCGAAATACTTTC
AAGTTACGGTAAGCATATGATAGTCCATTTTAAAACATAATTTTAAAACTGCAAACTACCCAAGAAATTA
TTACTTTCTACGTCACGTATTTTGTACTAATATCTTTGTGTTTACAGTCAAATTAATTCTAATTATCTCT
CTAACAGCCTTGTATCGTATATGCAAATATGAAGGAATCATGGGAAATAGGCCCTCTTCCTGCCCGACCT
TGGCGCGCGCTCGGCGCGCGGTCACGCTCCGTCACGTGGTGCGTTTTGCCTGCGCGTCTTTCCACTGGGG
CCGGGGCGGCGCGGAGGGTTCAGACGCGGGCTCTTACTCAAACGCTGATCCCCGAAACTACCGAGCAGTG
TCTGCGCGACGCGAAAGCATTTTTGGAGCGAGGGGCCATGGTGCCCATGGGATTCCCACGGGTGTTGGAC
TCGGGCGCGCCGATATCAGATCTGGGAAACCAGATGATGGAGGTACCCACTCCCTCTATGCGCGCTCGCT
CACTCACTCGGCCCTGGAGACCAAAGGTCTCCAGGGCCGAGTGAGTGAGCGAGCGCGCATAGAGGGAGTG
GGTAGGACGCGTCCTGCAGGATGCATACTAGTGGTACCCAGCTTTTGTTCCCTTTAGTGAGGGTTAATTG
CGCGCTTGGCGTAATCATGGTCATAGCTGTTTCCTGTGTGAAATTGTTATCCGCTCACAATTCCACACAA
CATACGAGCCGGAAGCATAAAGTGTAAAGCCTGGGGTGCCTAATGAGTGAGCTAACTCACATTAATTGCG
TTGCGCTCACTGCCCGCTTTCCAGTCGGGAAACCTGTCGTGCCAGCTGCATTAATGAATCGGCCAACGCG
CGGGGAGAGGCGGTTTGCGTATTGGGCGCTCTTCCGCTTCCTCGCTCACTGACTCGCTGCGCTCGGTCGT
TCGGCTGCGGCGAGCGGTATCAGCTCACTCAAAGGCGGTAATACGGTTATCCACAGAATCAGGGGATAAC
GCAGGAAAGAACATGTGAGCAAAAGGCCAGCAAAAGGCCAGGAACCGTAAAAAGGCCGCGTTGCTGGCGT
TTTTCCATAGGCTCCGCCCCCCTGACGAGCATCACAAAAATCGACGCTCAAGTCAGAGGTGGCGAAACCC
GACAGGACTATAAAGATACCAGGCGTTTCCCCCTGGAAGCTCCCTCGTGCGCTCTCCTGTTCCGACCCTG
CCGCTTACCGGATACCTGTCCGCCTTTCTCCCTTCGGGAAGCGTGGCGCTTTCTCATAGCTCACGCTGTA
GGTATCTCAGTTCGGTGTAGGTCGTTCGCTCCAAGCTGGGCTGTGTGCACGAACCCCCCGTTCAGCCCGA
CCGCTGCGCCTTATCCGGTAACTATCGTCTTGAGTCCAACCCGGTAAGACACGACTTATCGCCACTGGCA
GCAGCCACTGGTAACAGGATTAGCAGAGCGAGGTATGTAGGCGGTGCTACAGAGTTCTTGAAGTGGTGGC
CTAACTACGGCTACACTAGAAGAACAGTATTTGGTATCTGCGCTCTGCTGAAGCCAGTTACCTTCGGAAA
AAGAGTTGGTAGCTCTTGATCCGGCAAACAAACCACCGCTGGTAGCGGTGGTTTTTTTGTTTGCAAGCAG
CAGATTACGCGCAGAAAAAAAGGATCTCAAGAAGATCCTTTGATCTTTTCTACGGGGTCTGACGCTCAGT
GGAACGAAAACTCACGTTAAGGGATTTTGGTCATGAGATTATCAAAAAGGATCTTCACCTAGATCCTTTT
AAATTAAAAATGAAGTTTTAAATCAATCTAAAGTATATATGAGTAAACTTGGTCTGACAGTTACCAATGC
TTAATCAGTGAGGCACCTATCTCAGCGATCTGTCTATTTCGTTCATCCATAGTTGCCTGACTCCCCGTCG
TGTAGATAACTACGATACGGGAGGGCTTACCATCTGGCCCCAGTGCTGCAATGATACCGCGAGACCCACG
CTCACCGGCTCCAGATTTATCAGCAATAAACCAGCCAGCCGGAAGGGCCGAGCGCAGAAGTGGTCCTGCA
ACTTTATCCGCCTCCATCCAGTCTATTAATTGTTGCCGGGAAGCTAGAGTAAGTAGTTCGCCAGTTAATA
GTTTGCGCAACGTTGTTGCCATTGCTACAGGCATCGTGGTGTCACGCTCGTCGTTTGGTATGGCTTCATT
CAGCTCCGGTTCCCAACGATCAAGGCGAGTTACATGATCCCCCATGTTGTGCAAAAAAGCGGTTAGCTCC
TTCGGTCCTCCGATCGTTGTCAGAAGTAAGTTGGCCGCAGTGTTATCACTCATGGTTATGGCAGCACTGC
ATAATTCTCTTACTGTCATGCCATCCGTAAGATGCTTTTCTGTGACTGGTGAGTACTCAACCAAGTCATT
CTGAGAATAGTGTATGCGGCGACCGAGTTGCTCTTGCCCGGCGTCAATACGGGATAATACCGCGCCACAT
AGCAGAACTTTAAAAGTGCTCATCATTGGAAAACGTTCTTCGGGGCGAAAACTCTCAAGGATCTTACCGC
TGTTGAGATCCAGTTCGATGTAACCCACTCGTGCACCCAACTGATCTTCAGCATCTTTTACTTTCACCAG
CGTTTCTGGGTGAGCAAAAACAGGAAGGCAAAATGCCGCAAAAAAGGGAATAAGGGCGACACGGAAATGT
TGAATACTCATACTCTTCCTTTTTCAATATTATTGAAGCATTTATCAGGGTTATTGTCTCATGAGCGGAT
ACATATTTGAATGTATTTAGAAAAATAAACAAATAGGGGTTCCGCGCACATTTCCCCGAAAAGTGCCAC
Features (pLannotate 1.2.2; 19 found; start..end, strand, type, name):
      4..432     +  rep_origin     f1 ori (sequence partly withheld): f1 bacteriophage origin of replication; arrow indicates direction of (+) strand synthesis
    463..618     -  CDS            lacZα (fragment): LacZα fragment of β-galactosidase; lacZ fragment
    617..661     -  repeat_region  AAV2 ITR (fragment): inverted terminal repeat of adeno-associated virus serotype 2 inverted
    693..709     +  promoter       tet promoter (fragment): E. coli promoter for tetracycline efflux protein gene
    718..770     -  misc_feature   bom (fragment): basis of mobility region from pBR322
    901..994     +  ncRNA          Retro dr1: Accession: RF00214 - Retrovirus direct repeat 1 (dr1)
   1030..1291    +  promoter       RSV promoter: Rous sarcoma virus enhancer/promoter
   1301..1327    +  misc_feature   MCS (fragment): multiple cloning site
   1335..2054    +  CDS            EGFP: the original enhanced GFP (Yang et al., 1996) mammalian codon-optimized
   2134..2201    -  misc_RNA       tracrRNA (fragment): trans-activating CRISPR RNA for the Streptococcus pyogenes CRISPR/Cas9 system
   2249..2489    -  promoter       U6 promoter: RNA polymerase III promoter for human U6 snRNA
   2904..2922    -  promoter       T3 promoter: promoter for bacteriophage T3 RNA polymerase
   2967..2983    -  protein_bind   lac operator: The lac repressor binds to the lac operator to inhibit transcription in E. coli. This inhibition can be relieved by adding lactose or isopropyl-β-D-thiogalactopyranoside (IPTG). lac repressor encoded by lacI
   2991..3021    -  promoter       lac promoter: promoter for the E. coli lac operon
   3036..3057    -  protein_bind   CAP binding site: CAP binding activates transcription in the presence of cAMP. E. coli catabolite activator protein
   3070..3162    -  CDS            lacI (fragment): lac repressor; lacI; The lac repressor binds to the lac operator to inhibit transcription in E. coli. This inhibition can be relieved by adding lactose or isopropyl-β-D-thiogalactopyranoside (IPTG).
   3345..3933    -  rep_origin     ori: high-copy-number ColE1/pMB1/pBR322/pUC origin of replication
   4104..4964    -  CDS            AmpR: β-lactamase; bla; confers resistance to ampicillin, carbenicillin, and related antibiotics
   4965..5069    -  promoter       AmpR promoter: bla
