[The description below was written by a language model from this plasmid's Addgene catalogue record and pLannotate feature annotations shown in this document.]
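Description:
gRNA telo/GFP is an AAV transfer plasmid for mammalian expression and CRISPR applications that co-expresses a single guide RNA ("sgRNA telo") and a GFP reporter. It is propagated in E. coli as a high-copy plasmid through a ColE1/pUC-type origin and selected with ampicillin via the β-lactamase gene and its native promoter. The backbone also carries an f1 phage origin and remnants of a phagemid-style cloning vector: lacZα and lacI fragments, the lac promoter and operator, a CAP binding site and a T3 promoter.

The payload consists of two independent transcription units in opposite orientations. A human U6 RNA polymerase III promoter drives the guide RNA. It lies immediately upstream of a Streptococcus pyogenes tracrRNA-derived scaffold, which indicates a guide format for SpCas9-type systems. The name suggests a telomere-directed spacer, but the record does not state the target sequence. On the other strand, the Rous sarcoma virus enhancer/promoter drives EGFP, which marks transfected or transduced cells. No Cas9 coding sequence is annotated, so the nuclease or dCas9 partner must be supplied separately.

The cassette is intended to be flanked by AAV2 inverted terminal repeats, which permit packaging into AAV particles. However, the feature table, derived from the repository's sequencing result, identifies only one short ITR fragment. This is consistent with the depositor's note that sequencing found deletions and discrepancies at the ITRs. According to that note, the transgene was still packaged efficiently into AAV particles.
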