Addgene plasmid #137713: gRNA telo/GFP
Purpose: Vector co-expressing sgRNA telo and GFP
Depositing lab: Dominik Niopek. Depositing organization: Universitaet Heidelberg.
Backbone
  Vector backbone: AAV
  Vector type: Mammalian Expression, AAV, CRISPR, Synthetic Biology
Growth in bacteria
  Bacterial resistance: Ampicillin, 100 μg/mL
  Growth temperature: 37°C
  Growth strain: NEB Stable
  Copy number: High Copy
Gene/Insert
  Gene/Insert name: sgRNA telo + GFP
  Promoter: U6/RSV
  Cloning method: Unknown
  Sequencing primers: 5′ U6-fw
Terms and licenses: Academic/Nonprofit Terms; Industry Terms: Not Available to Industry
Depositor comments: Please note: Addgene NGS finds some deletions and discrepancies at the ITRs within the plasmid compared to the depositor's sequence. These differences are not known to affect plasmid function, as the depositor was able to package the ITR-flanked transgene efficiently into AAV particles despite the noted sequence discrepancies.
How to cite: gRNA telo/GFP was a gift from Dominik Niopek (Addgene plasmid # 137713 ; http://n2t.net/addgene:137713 ; RRID:Addgene_137713)
